Addgene plasmid #122065: pRS-Dhh1-PA(D195A,E196A)(405)
Purpose: Expressing Dhh1-PA
Depositing lab: Daniel Klionsky. Depositing organization: University of Michigan. Publication: Dhh1 promotes autophagy-related protein translation during nitrogen starvation. Liu X, Yao Z, Jin M, Namkoong S, Yin Z, Lee JH, Klionsky DJ. PLoS Biol. 2019 Apr 11;17(4):e3000219. doi: 10.1371/journal.pbio.3000219. eCollection 2019 Apr. PubMed 30973873.
Backbone
  Vector backbone: pRS405
  Vector type: Yeast Expression
  Selectable markers: LEU2
Growth in bacteria
  Bacterial resistance: Ampicillin, 100 μg/mL
  Growth temperature: 37°C
  Growth strain: DH5alpha
  Copy number: Unknown
Gene/Insert
  Gene/Insert name: Dhh1-PA
  Species: S. cerevisiae (budding yeast)
  Mutation: Aspartic acid 195 to alanine; Glutamic acid 196 to alanine
  Entrez Gene: DHH1 (a.k.a. YDL160C)
  Tag / fusion protein: PA
Terms and licenses: Academic/Nonprofit Terms; Industry Terms: Not Available to Industry
How to cite: pRS-Dhh1-PA(D195A,E196A)(405) was a gift from Daniel Klionsky (Addgene plasmid # 122065 ; http://n2t.net/addgene:122065 ; RRID:Addgene_122065)
