[The description below was written by a language model from this plasmid's Addgene catalogue record and pLannotate feature annotations shown in this document.]
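Description:
pRS-Dhh1-PA(D195A,E196A)(405) is a yeast expression plasmid built on pRS405, a member of the pRS series of integrating vectors. Consistent with that, the feature table shows no yeast replication origin (no CEN/ARS or 2μ element), so stable maintenance in Saccharomyces cerevisiae depends on integration into the genome, with selection through the LEU2 auxotrophic marker and its own promoter. In E. coli the plasmid is propagated through a high-copy ColE1/pUC-type origin and selected with ampicillin via the β-lactamase gene. An f1 origin, flanking T7 and T3 promoters and remnants of the pBluescript-type lacZα/multiple cloning site are carried over from the backbone.

The insert encodes S. cerevisiae Dhh1 (YDL160C), a DEAD-box ATP-dependent RNA helicase involved in mRNA decapping, turnover and translational control. It is fused at its C terminus to a PA tag, annotated as two tandem IgG-binding units of Staphylococcus aureus protein A, and followed by the ADH1 transcription terminator. The record does not name a promoter. However, several hundred base pairs of yeast genomic sequence lie upstream of the coding region, including fragments annotated as the neighbouring STE7 and YDL159-region open reading frames, which suggests that the native DHH1 upstream region drives expression.

The D195A and E196A substitutions replace two adjacent acidic residues that, by their identity and position, likely fall within the helicase's DEAD motif, which would be expected to impair ATPase-dependent activity, although the record does not state this. The stated purpose is simply expression of Dhh1-PA. The associated study concerns Dhh1's role in promoting translation of autophagy-related proteins during nitrogen starvation, where this mutant would plausibly be compared with wild-type tagged protein, with the PA tag allowing IgG-based detection or pull-down.
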