Features (pLannotate 1.2.2; 26 found; start..end, strand, type, name):
    146..164     +  promoter       T7 promoter: promoter for bacteriophage T7 RNA polymerase
    173..194     -  misc_feature   MCS (fragment): pBluescript multiple cloning site
    195..314     -  CDS            STE7 (fragment): STE7_YEAST - Experimental evidence at protein level: Swiss-Prot protein existence level 1. Serine/threonine protein kinase required for cell-type- specific transcription and signal transduction in yeast. It is thought that it is phosphorylated by the ste11 protein kinase and that it can phosphorylate the FUS3 and or KSS1 kinases. From Saccharomyces cerevisiae (strain ATCC 204508 / S288c) (Baker's yeast).
    485..613     -  CDS            YD159_YEAST: Protein predicted: Swiss-Prot protein existence level 4. From Saccharomyces cerevisiae (strain ATCC 204508 / S288c) (Baker's yeast).
    865..2352    +  CDS            DHH1: DHH1_YEAST - Experimental evidence at protein level: Swiss-Prot protein existence level 1. ATP-dependent RNA helicase involved in mRNA turnover, and more specifically in mRNA decapping by activating the decapping enzyme DCP1 (PubMed:11780629, PubMed:12032091, PubMed:11696541, PubMed:12730603, PubMed:15703442. PubMed:15706350). Is involved in G1/S DNA-damage checkpoint recovery, probably through the regulation of the translational status of a subset of mRNAs (PubMed:15166134). May also have a role in translation and mRNA nuclear export (PubMed:12930949). Required for sporulation (PubMed:1293094
   2425..2598    +  CDS            ProtA: IgG-binding unit of Staphylococcus aureus protein A
   2602..2772    +  CDS            ProtA: IgG-binding unit of Staphylococcus aureus protein A
   2808..2987    +  terminator     ADH1 terminator: S. cerevisiae ADH1; transcription terminator for the S. cerevisiae alcohol dehydrogenase 1 (ADH1) gene
   2986..3023    -  misc_feature   MCS (fragment): pBluescript multiple cloning site
   3036..3054    -  promoter       T3 promoter: promoter for bacteriophage T3 RNA polymerase
   3099..3115    -  protein_bind   lac operator: The lac repressor binds to the lac operator to inhibit transcription in E. coli. This inhibition can be relieved by adding lactose or isopropyl-β-D-thiogalactopyranoside (IPTG). lac repressor encoded by lacI
   3123..3153    -  promoter       lac promoter: promoter for the E. coli lac operon
   3168..3189    -  protein_bind   CAP binding site: CAP binding activates transcription in the presence of cAMP. E. coli catabolite activator protein
   3202..3294    -  CDS            lacI (fragment): lac repressor; lacI; The lac repressor binds to the lac operator to inhibit transcription in E. coli. This inhibition can be relieved by adding lactose or isopropyl-β-D-thiogalactopyranoside (IPTG).
   3477..4065    -  rep_origin     ori: high-copy-number ColE1/pMB1/pBR322/pUC origin of replication
   4236..5096    -  CDS            AmpR: β-lactamase; bla; confers resistance to ampicillin, carbenicillin, and related antibiotics
   5097..5201    -  promoter       AmpR promoter: bla
   5296..5331    +  CDS            rop (fragment): Rop protein, which maintains plasmids at low copy number; rop
   5433..5483    +  misc_feature   bom (fragment): basis of mobility region from pBR322
   5482..5598    +  CDS            NFS1 (fragment): NFS1_YEAST - Also known as SPL1 From Saccharomyces cerevisiae (strain ATCC 204508 / S288c) (Baker's yeast).
   5960..7054    -  CDS            LEU2: 3-isopropylmalate dehydrogenase, required for leucine biosynthesis; S. cerevisiae LEU2; yeast auxotrophic marker
   7055..7462    -  promoter       LEU2 promoter: S. cerevisiae LEU2
   7602..7679    -  CDS            YO192_YEAST (fragment): Experimental evidence at protein level: Swiss-Prot protein existence level 1. From Saccharomyces cerevisiae (strain ATCC 204508 / S288c) (Baker's yeast).
   7710..7762    +  misc_feature   bom (fragment): basis of mobility region from pBR322
   7790..8218    -  rep_origin     f1 ori (sequence partly withheld): f1 bacteriophage origin of replication; arrow indicates direction of (+) strand synthesis
   8222..138     -  CDS            lacZα (fragment) (across the origin): LacZα fragment of β-galactosidase; lacZ fragment
>Addgene plasmid #122065 | pRS-Dhh1-PA(D195A,E196A)(405) | addgene full sequence | sequence record 240332 | Addgene NGS Result
CAACTGTTGGGAAGGGCGATCGGTGCGGGCCTCTTCGCTATTACGCCAGCTGGCGAAAGGGGGATGTGCT
GCAAGGCGATTAAGTTGGGTAACGCCAGGGTTTTCCCAGTCACGACGTTGTAAAACGACGGCCAGTGAGC
GCGCGTAATACGACTCACTATAGGGCGAATTGGGTACCGGGCCCCCCCTCGAGGAGATTGTCCCTGGTGA
GTCTCTGTCTTTTCCTGCAATTGGCCATTATTGCCCACATCTGGGTGCAGGTTAAGATTGAGCCCTTTCA
AGTTCCTTCTCTGTAAAGTCTTTCGTTGAAACATGACCAACAACCAATATACCACGCTGCAAAAACAGAT
ATGATCCGATGCAGTTTTCTTATCATTAGTGTCGCTTCACATTAACCTGTAGGTCTTCTAATCCATCAGA
TGGGCCAATAATAGTATGATATCGCCGTTACCCCACGAATCACTTATAACGAGGACAGTGATCAAAAAAG
GGAGGGAAAAAAATTTCGTAAGAAAAAGGACAACACAATCTTAGAACTAATGGGCGATTGTAACATTGGG
GTTTGCAAGAAAAGACAATCATCAATAAAAGTGTTTATTATCTGATTGTACATTTATTTCTCATCATTGG
ATTCAGTTTTGTTTCATCCACATTCTTTTAAGACCACAAGCTTAATATTTTCATTCATAAAGGATTGTAC
GACAAAACAACAATAATAGTAAATATAGTCATATTTTATTCCTAATAGAAAGATAGACGCAGAAAATTCT
TACTTTTAGCCCTTTTATTTCTTCATAACCGCATCGCCATTCGCATAATAACTTATCCCAGGCCTAAAAT
ACGACAAGAAAGAAAATAGTAGTAATGGGTTCCATCAATAATAACTTCAACACTAATAATAACAGTAATA
CGGATCTCGATCGGGACTGGAAAACTGCATTGAATATTCCCAAGAAGGATACCAGACCACAGACAGATGA
TGTCTTAAATACAAAGGGTAATACTTTTGAAGATTTTTATTTGAAAAGAGAGCTGTTAATGGGTATTTTT
GAAGCCGGTTTTGAAAAACCATCCCCTATTCAAGAAGAGGCTATTCCGGTAGCAATAACTGGTAGAGACA
TATTGGCCAGAGCAAAGAATGGTACAGGTAAGACAGCCGCATTTGTTATTCCTACGTTAGAGAAAGTCAA
ACCAAAGTTGAATAAAATTCAGGCTTTGATCATGGTTCCCACAAGAGAGTTAGCTCTGCAAACTTCCCAA
GTCGTCCGTACATTGGGAAAACACTGTGGTATTTCATGTATGGTGACCACTGGTGGTACCAATTTGAGAG
ACGATATTCTAAGATTAAATGAAACAGTCCATATTTTGGTTGGTACTCCTGGTAGAGTGTTGGATTTAGC
TTCGAGAAAAGTAGCAGATCTGTCTGATTGTTCATTATTCATCATGGCTGCTGCCGATAAAATGTTATCT
CGTGACTTCAAGACAATAATTGAACAAATCTTATCCTTCTTACCTCCAACTCACCAATCTTTATTATTTA
GCGCTACTTTCCCACTAACGGTTAAGGAATTCATGGTTAAACATCTGCATAAGCCTTATGAAATTAATTT
GATGGAAGAATTGACTCTAAAGGGTATTACTCAATACTACGCCTTTGTTGAAGAAAGACAAAAGCTACAT
TGTTTAAATACTTTATTCTCTAAGCTTCAAATTAATCAAGCCATTATTTTTTGTAATTCTACTAACCGTG
TCGAATTACTAGCCAAGAAAATCACTGATTTAGGCTATTCCTGTTATTACTCTCATGCAAGAATGAAGCA
ACAAGAAAGAAATAAAGTTTTCCACGAATTTCGTCAAGGTAAGGTTCGTACATTGGTCTGCTCCGATTTA
TTGACCCGTGGTATCGATATTCAAGCCGTTAATGTCGTTATCAATTTCGATTTCCCCAAAACGGCAGAAA
CATATTTACATCGTATTGGTAGATCCGGTAGGTTTGGCCACTTGGGTTTAGCAATCAATTTGATTAACTG
GAATGATCGGTTTAACCTTTATAAAATCGAACAAGAACTGGGCACTGAAATTGCGGCTATTCCGGCCACT
ATCGATAAGTCATTGTATGTGGCTGAAAATGACGAAACGGTACCTGTCCCATTCCCGATAGAGCAACAGA
GCTATCATCAACAAGCGATACCTCAGCAACAATTACCATCTCAGCAACAATTTGCTATTCCTCCGCAGCA
ACATCATCCACAATTCATGGTTCCTCCTTCGCATCAGCAACAACAGGCGTATCCTCCACCGCAAATGCCA
TCGCAGCAGGGGTATCCTCCACAGCAGGAACATTTCATGGCGATGCCACCTGGTCAGTCACAACCCCAGT
ATCGGATCCCCGGGTTAATTAAGCTTGCGCAACACGATGAAGCCGTGGACAACAAATTCAACAAAGAACA
ACAAAACGCGTTCTATGAGATCTTACATTTACCTAACTTAAACGAAGAACAACGAAACGCCTTCATCCAA
AGCTTAAAAGATGACCCAAGCCAAAGCGCTAACCTTTTAGCAGAAGCTAAAAAGCTAAATGATGCTCAGG
CGCCGAAAGTAGACAACAAATTCAACAAAGAACAACAAAACGCGTTCTATGAGATCTTACATTTACCTAA
CTTAAACGAAGAACAACGAAACGCCGTCATCCAAAGTTTAAAAGATGACCCAAGCCAAAGCGCTAACCTT
TTAGCAGAAGCTAAAAAGCTAAATGATGCTCAGGCGCCGAAAGTAGACGCGAATTAAGGCGCGCCACTTC
TAAATAAGCGAATTTCTTATGATTTATGATTTTTATTATTAAATAAGTTATAAAAAAAATAAGTGTATAC
AAATTTTAAAGTGACTCTTAGGTTTTAAAACGAAAATTCTTATTCTTGAGTAACTCTTTCCTGTAGGTCA
GGTTGCTTTCTCAGGTATAGTATGAGGTCGCTCTTATTGACCACACCACTAGTTCTAGAGCGGCCGCCAC
CGCGGTGGAGCTCCAGCTTTTGTTCCCTTTAGTGAGGGTTAATTGCGCGCTTGGCGTAATCATGGTCATA
GCTGTTTCCTGTGTGAAATTGTTATCCGCTCACAATTCCACACAACATACGAGCCGGAAGCATAAAGTGT
AAAGCCTGGGGTGCCTAATGAGTGAGCTAACTCACATTAATTGCGTTGCGCTCACTGCCCGCTTTCCAGT
CGGGAAACCTGTCGTGCCAGCTGCATTAATGAATCGGCCAACGCGCGGGGAGAGGCGGTTTGCGTATTGG
GCGCTCTTCCGCTTCCTCGCTCACTGACTCGCTGCGCTCGGTCGTTCGGCTGCGGCGAGCGGTATCAGCT
CACTCAAAGGCGGTAATACGGTTATCCACAGAATCAGGGGATAACGCAGGAAAGAACATGTGAGCAAAAG
GCCAGCAAAAGGCCAGGAACCGTAAAAAGGCCGCGTTGCTGGCGTTTTTCCATAGGCTCCGCCCCCCTGA
CGAGCATCACAAAAATCGACGCTCAAGTCAGAGGTGGCGAAACCCGACAGGACTATAAAGATACCAGGCG
TTTCCCCCTGGAAGCTCCCTCGTGCGCTCTCCTGTTCCGACCCTGCCGCTTACCGGATACCTGTCCGCCT
TTCTCCCTTCGGGAAGCGTGGCGCTTTCTCATAGCTCACGCTGTAGGTATCTCAGTTCGGTGTAGGTCGT
TCGCTCCAAGCTGGGCTGTGTGCACGAACCCCCCGTTCAGCCCGACCGCTGCGCCTTATCCGGTAACTAT
CGTCTTGAGTCCAACCCGGTAAGACACGACTTATCGCCACTGGCAGCAGCCACTGGTAACAGGATTAGCA
GAGCGAGGTATGTAGGCGGTGCTACAGAGTTCTTGAAGTGGTGGCCTAACTACGGCTACACTAGAAGAAC
AGTATTTGGTATCTGCGCTCTGCTGAAGCCAGTTACCTTCGGAAAAAGAGTTGGTAGCTCTTGATCCGGC
AAACAAACCACCGCTGGTAGCGGTGGTTTTTTTGTTTGCAAGCAGCAGATTACGCGCAGAAAAAAAGGAT
CTCAAGAAGATCCTTTGATCTTTTCTACGGGGTCTGACGCTCAGTGGAACGAAAACTCACGTTAAGGGAT
TTTGGTCATGAGATTATCAAAAAGGATCTTCACCTAGATCCTTTTAAATTAAAAATGAAGTTTTAAATCA
ATCTAAAGTATATATGAGTAAACTTGGTCTGACAGTTACCAATGCTTAATCAGTGAGGCACCTATCTCAG
CGATCTGTCTATTTCGTTCATCCATAGTTGCCTGACTCCCCGTCGTGTAGATAACTACGATACGGGAGGG
CTTACCATCTGGCCCCAGTGCTGCAATGATACCGCGAGACCCACGCTCACCGGCTCCAGATTTATCAGCA
ATAAACCAGCCAGCCGGAAGGGCCGAGCGCAGAAGTGGTCCTGCAACTTTATCCGCCTCCATCCAGTCTA
TTAATTGTTGCCGGGAAGCTAGAGTAAGTAGTTCGCCAGTTAATAGTTTGCGCAACGTTGTTGCCATTGC
TACAGGCATCGTGGTGTCACGCTCGTCGTTTGGTATGGCTTCATTCAGCTCCGGTTCCCAACGATCAAGG
CGAGTTACATGATCCCCCATGTTGTGCAAAAAAGCGGTTAGCTCCTTCGGTCCTCCGATCGTTGTCAGAA
GTAAGTTGGCCGCAGTGTTATCACTCATGGTTATGGCAGCACTGCATAATTCTCTTACTGTCATGCCATC
CGTAAGATGCTTTTCTGTGACTGGTGAGTACTCAACCAAGTCATTCTGAGAATAGTGTATGCGGCGACCG
AGTTGCTCTTGCCCGGCGTCAATACGGGATAATACCGCGCCACATAGCAGAACTTTAAAAGTGCTCATCA
TTGGAAAACGTTCTTCGGGGCGAAAACTCTCAAGGATCTTACCGCTGTTGAGATCCAGTTCGATGTAACC
CACTCGTGCACCCAACTGATCTTCAGCATCTTTTACTTTCACCAGCGTTTCTGGGTGAGCAAAAACAGGA
AGGCAAAATGCCGCAAAAAAGGGAATAAGGGCGACACGGAAATGTTGAATACTCATACTCTTCCTTTTTC
AATATTATTGAAGCATTTATCAGGGTTATTGTCTCATGAGCGGATACATATTTGAATGTATTTAGAAAAA
TAAACAAATAGGGGTTCCGCGCACATTTCCCCGAAAAGTGCCACCTGACGTCTAAGAAACCATTATTATC
ATGACATTAACCTATAAAAATAGGCGTATCACGAGGCCCTTTCGTCTCGCGCGTTTCGGTGATGACGGTG
AAAACCTCTGACACATGCAGCTCCCGGAGACGGTCACAGCTTGTCTGTAAGCGGATGCCGGGAGCAGACA
AGCCCGTCAGGGCGCGTCAGCGGGTGTTGGCGGGTGTCGGGGCTGGCTTAACTATGCGGCATCAGAGCAG
ATTGTACTGAGAGTGCACCATATCGACTACGTCGTTAAGGCCGTTTCTGACAGAGTAAAATTCTTGAGGG
AACTTTCACCATTATGGGAAATGGTTCAAGAAGGTATTGACTTAAACTCCATCAAATGGTCAGGTCATTG
AGTGTTTTTTATTTGTTGTATTTTTTTTTTTTTAGAGAAAATCCTCCAATATATAAATTAGGAATCATAG
TTTCATGATTTTCTGTTACACCTAACTTTTTGTGTGGTGCCCTCCTCCTTGTCAATATTAATGTTAAAGT
GCAATTCTTTTTCCTTATCACGTTGAGCCATTAGTATCAATTTGCTTACCTGTATTCCTTTACATCCTCC
TTTTTCTCCTTCTTGATAAATGTATGTAGATTGCGTATATAGTTTCGTCTACCCTATGAACATATTCCAT
TTTGTAATTTCGTGTCGTTTCTATTATGAATTTCATTTATAAAGTTTATGTACAAATATCATAAAAAAAG
AGAATCTTTTTAAGCAAGGATTTTCTTAACTTCTTCGGCGACAGCATCACCGACTTCGGTGGTACTGTTG
GAACCACCTAAATCACCAGTTCTGATACCTGCATCCAAAACCTTTTTAACTGCATCTTCAATGGCCTTAC
CTTCTTCAGGCAAGTTCAATGACAATTTCAACATCATTGCAGCAGACAAGATAGTGGCGATAGGGTTGAC
CTTATTCTTTGGCAAATCTGGAGCAGAACCGTGGCATGGTTCGTACAAACCAAATGCGGTGTTCTTGTCT
GGCAAAGAGGCCAAGGACGCAGATGGCAACAAACCCAAGGAACCTGGGATAACGGAGGCTTCATCGGAGA
TGATATCACCAAACATGTTGCTGGTGATTATAATACCATTTAGGTGGGTTGGGTTCTTAACTAGGATCAT
GGCGGCAGAATCAATCAATTGATGTTGAACCTTCAATGTAGGGAATTCGTTCTTGATGGTTTCCTCCACA
GTTTTTCTCCATAATCTTGAAGAGGCCAAAACATTAGCTTTATCCAAGGACCAAATAGGCAATGGTGGCT
CATGTTGTAGGGCCATGAAAGCGGCCATTCTTGTGATTCTTTGCACTTCTGGAACGGTGTATTGTTCACT
ATCCCAAGCGACACCATCACCATCGTCTTCCTTTCTCTTACCAAAGTAAATACCTCCCACTAATTCTCTG
ACAACAACGAAGTCAGTACCTTTAGCAAATTGTGGCTTGATTGGAGATAAGTCTAAAAGAGAGTCGGATG
CAAAGTTACATGGTCTTAAGTTGGCGTACAATTGAAGTTCTTTACGGATTTTTAGTAAACCTTGTTCAGG
TCTAACACTACCGGTACCCCATTTAGGACCACCCACAGCACCTAACAAAACGGCATCAGCCTTCTTGGAG
GCTTCCAGCGCCTCATCTGGAAGTGGAACACCTGTAGCATCGATAGCAGCACCACCAATTAAATGATTTT
CGAAATCGAACTTGACATTGGAACGAACATCAGAAATAGCTTTAAGAACCTTAATGGCTTCGGCTGTGAT
TTCTTGACCAACGTGGTCACCTGGCAAAACGACGATCTTCTTAGGGGCAGACATTAGAATGGTATATCCT
TGAAATATATATATATATATTGCTGAAATGTAAAAGGTAAGAAAAGTTAGAAAGTAAGACGATTGCTAAC
CACCTATTGGAAAAAACAATAGGTCCTTAAATAATATTGTCAACTTCAAGTATTGTGATGCAAGCATTTA
GTCATGAACGCTTCTCTATTCTATATGAAAAGCCGGTTCCGGCGCTCTCACCTTTCCTTTTTCTCCCAAT
TTTTCAGTTGAAAAAGGTATATGCGTCAGGCGACCTCTGAAATTAACAAAAAATTTCCAGTCATCGAATT
TGATTCTGTGCGATAGCGCCCCTGTGTGTTCTCGTTATGTTGAGGAAAAAAATAATGGTTGCTAAGAGAT
TCGAACTCTTGCATCTTACGATACCTGAGTATTCCCACAGTTAACTGCGGTCAAGATATTTCTTGAATCA
GGCGCCTTAGACCGCTCGGCCAAACAACCAATTACTTGTTGAGAAATAGAGTATAATTATCCTATAAATA
TAACGTTTTTGAACACACATGAACAAGGAAGTACAGGACAATTGATTTTGAAGAGAATGTGGATTTTGAT
GTAATTGTTGGGATTCCATTTTTAATAAGGCAATAATATTAGGTATGTAGATATACTAGAAGTTCTCCTC
GACCGGTCGATATGCGGTGTGAAATACCGCACAGATGCGTAAGGAGAAAATACCGCATCAGGAAATTGTA
AGCGTTAATATTTTGTTAAAATTCGCGTTAAATTTTTGTTAAATCAGCTCATTTTTTAACCAATAGGCCG
AAATCGGCAAAATCCCTTATAAATCAAAAGAATAGACCGAGATAGGGT
[37 nt withheld, positions 7889-7925]
AAAGAACGTGGACTCCAACGTCAAAGG
[49 nt withheld, positions 7953-8001]
T
[91 nt withheld, positions 8003-8093]
G
[124 nt withheld, positions 8095-8218]
CCATTCGCCATTCAGGCTGCG
